>Addgene plasmid #185752 | L1-AA027 | addgene full sequence | sequence record 367857 | Addgene NGS Result
CGGTTCACCCCGATTACTTTTTGATCGATCCCGGCATCGGCCGTTTTCTCTACCGCCTGGCACGCCGCGC
CGCAGGCAAGGCAGAAGCCAGATGGTTGTTCAAGACGATCTACGAACGCAGTGGCAGCGCCGGAGAGTTC
AAGAAGTTCTGTTTCACCGTGCGCAAGCTGATCGGGTCAAATGACCTGCCGGAGTACGATTTGAAGGAGG
AGGCGGGGCAGGCTGGCCCGATCCTAGTCATGCGCTACCGCAACCTGATCGAGGGCGAAGCATCCGCCGG
TTCCTAATGTACGGAGCAGATGCTAGGGCAAATTGCCCTAGCAGGGGAAAAAGGTCGAAAAGGACTCTTT
CCTGTGGATAGCACGTACATTGGGAACCCAAAGCCGTACATTGGGAACCGGAACCCGTACATTGGGAACC
CAAAGCCGTACATTGGGAACCGGTCACACATGTAAGTGACTGATATAAAAGAGAAAAAAGGCGATTTTTC
CGCCTAAAACTCTTTAAAACTTATTAAAACTCTTAAAACCCGCCTGGCCTGTGCATAACTGTCTGGCCAG
CGCACAGCCGAAGTGCTGCAAAAAGCGCCTACCCTTCGGTCGCTGCGCTCCCTACGCCCCGCCGCTTCGC
GTCGGCCTATCGCGGCCGCTGGCCGCTCAAAAATGGCTGGCCTACGGCCAGGCAATCTACCAGGGCGCGG
ACAAGCCGCGCCGTCGCCACTCGACCGCCGGCGCCCACATCAAGGCACCCTGCCTCGCGCGTTTCGGTGA
TGACGGTGAAAACCTCTGACACATGCAGCTCCCGGTGACGGTCACAGCTTGTCTGTAAGCGGATGCCGGG
AGCAGACAAGCCCGTCAGGGCGCGTCAGCGGGTGTTGGCGGGTGTCGGGGCGCAGCCATGACCCAGTCAC
GTAGCGATAGCGGAGTGTATACTGGCTTAACTATGCGGCATCAGAGCAGATTGTACTGAGAGTGCACCAT
ATGCGGTGTGAAATACCGCACAGATGCGTAAGGAGAAAATACCGCATCAGGCGCTCATCCGCTTCCTCGC
TCACTGACTCGCTGCGCTCGGTCGTTCGGCTGCGGCGAGCGGTATCAGCTCACTCAAAGGCGGTAATACG
GTTATCCACAGAATCAGGGGATAACGCAGGAAAGAACATGTGAGCAAAAGGCCAGCAAAAGGCCAGGAAC
CGTAAAAAGGCCGCGTTGCTGGCGTTTTTCCATAGGCTCCGCCCCCCTGACGAGCATCACAAAAATCGAC
GCTCAAGTCAGAGGTGGCGAAACCCGACAGGACTATAAAGATACCAGGCGTTTCCCCCTGGAAGCTCCCT
CGTGCGCTCTCCTGTTCCGACCCTGCCGCTTACCGGATACCTGTCCGCCTTTCTCCCTTCGGGAAGCGTG
GCGCTTTCTCATAGCTCACGCTGTAGGTATCTCAGTTCGGTGTAGGTCGTTCGCTCCAAGCTGGGCTGTG
TGCACGAACCCCCCGTTCAGCCCGACCGCTGCGCCTTATCCGGTAACTATCGTCTTGAGTCCAACCCGGT
AAGACACGACTTATCGCCACTGGCAGCAGCCACTGGTAACAGGATTAGCAGAGCGAGGTATGTAGGCGGT
GCTACAGAGTTCTTGAAGTGGTGGCCTAACTACGGCTACACTAGAAGGACAGTATTTGGTATCTGCGCTC
TGCTGAAGCCAGTTACCTTCGGAAAAAGAGTTGGTAGCTCTTGATCCGGCAAACAAACCACCGCTGGTAG
CGGTGGTTTTTTTGTTTGCAAGCAGCAGATTACGCGCAGAAAAAAAGGATCTCAAGAAGATCCTTTGATC
TTTTCTACGGGGTCTGACGCTCAGTGGAACGAAAACTCACGTTAAGGGATTTTGGTCATGCATTCTAGGT
GATTAGAAAAACTCATCGAGCATCAAATGAAACTGCAATTTATTCATATCAGGATTATCAATACCATATT
TTTGAAAAAGCCGTTTCTGTAATGAAGGAGAAAACTCACCGAGGCAGTTCCATAGGATGGCAAGATCCTG
GTATCGGTCTGCGATTCCGACTCGTCCAACATCAATACAACCTATTAATTTCCCCTCGTCAAAAATAAGG
TTATCAAGTGAGAAATCACCATGAGTGACGACTGAATCCGGTGAGAATGGCAAAAGTTTATGCATTTCTT
TCCAGACTTGTTCAACAGGCCAGCCATTACGCTCGTCATCAAAATCACTCGCATCAACCAAACCGTTATT
CATTCGTGATTGCGCCTGAGCGAGTCGAAATACGCGATCGCTGTTAAAAGGACAATTACAAACAGGAATC
GAATGCAACCGGCGCAGGAACACTGCCAGCGCATCAACAATATTTTCACCTGAATCAGGATATTCTTCTA
ATACCTGGAATGCTGTTTTCCCTGGGATCGCAGTGGTGAGTAACCATGCATCATCAGGAGTACGGATAAA
ATGCTTGATGGTCGGAAGAGGCATAAATTCCGTCAGCCAGTTTAGTCTGACCATCTCATCTGTAACATCA
TTGGCAACGCTACCTTTGCCATGTTTCAGAAACAACTCTGGCGCATCGGGCTTCCCATACAATCGGTAGA
TTGTCGCACCTGATTGCCCGACATTATCGCGAGCCCATTTATACCCATATAAATCAGCATCCATGTTGGA
ATTTAATCGCGGCCTTGAGCAAGACGTTTCCCGTTGAATATGGCTCATAACAGAACTTATTATTTCCTTC
CTCTTTTCTACAGTATTTAAAGATACCCCAAGAAGCTAATTATAACAAGACGAACTCCAATTCACTGTTC
CTTGCATTCTAAAACCTTAAATACCAGAAAACAGCTTTTTCAAAGTTGTTTTCAAAGTTGGCGTATAACA
TAGTATCGACGGAGCCGATTTTGAAACCGCGGTGATCACAGGCAGCAACGCTCTGTCATCGTTACAATCA
ACATGCTACCCTCCGCGAGATCATCCGTGTTTCAAACCCGGCAGCTTAGTTGCCGTTCTTCCGAATAGCA
TCGGTAACATGAGCAAAGTCTGCCGCCTTACAACGGCTCTCCCGCTGACGCCGTCCCGGACTGATGGGCT
GCCTGTATCGAGTGGTGATTTTGTGCCGAGCTGCCGGTCGGGGAGCTGTTGGCTGGCTGGTGGCAGGATA
TATTGTGGTGTAAACATAACGAATTGCTCTTCAATGAGGAGCACCGTCCAAACCTGGATAGCCGATATGT
GAGTGTTTGGTTGCCTGTCATTTCTAAAAAGCGTATGTCTCGTAGCGTAGATAGCAAGCGCTGTGAGAAA
GGTGTGCTCCTATAGCATGGTAGCATCTGTCCCATATCTCGTCCGCGAGAAGCCTACATTTCTCGTTGCG
TATTAGAGCATGAAAAACCAACGTGAAGTACGTGATTCAGACCTTGACCAGTTCCAGTTCTCTTCAACAA
AAAAACAGTTCTTCAATTCATTTGCTTACATTAAACAATTGTCACACTCTTCTTCCCGGATGACAGCACC
AAGACACTTCCCCTCCACAAAAATCTCCGAGTCATGTGGACCGGCCTGGATGCTCTTAAAGGGGTTGCCA
TTGTAGCGGGGTGCCTTAACCACGACCTCTTCGATACCTGTCTGAAGCGGCGTGTGAAATCCTCCAGGAG
CTTGTTCAAATTTACAAGCTGCAATGGATGTAAACTCATCCAAAGACATGACTTGCGAGAAGCCAGAAAC
GGTCATCAACACTACGAACACCCCTAAACATGGATGGAGAGGCAACATCCTGCATGTGTCTATGTCAGAG
GATGCAAAAGTGAAAGACAAAGGAGAAGGATTGCTCGTGCAATCACTGCAAAGCAAGATGCGAATATCCC
TAAAATCCACAGCAGGAAAAGAAAGGAGCCTCAATAAGTCTCTAAAATGGGAAGAAAAGAAGCACGGGCC
AGCGAGACGGAAATGAGGCGATCCGATGCGATGGTTCCGAGAACTGAAGCGGTGCGTGGGGGGCTAGAAA
TGAATGGGGAACGTGGAGGGCAAACAAAGGCTGTACTTAGCGGCAAATGCAGATGGCATGCATGCCAAGA
ACAGCAGCAGTCGGCACCGCCAGTTTAGCGGAGAGCAACAGGCAGCAAAAGGAAGTGGAACAGGTTTAGG
GCCGACGCAGTCGGCGCCTGCCCTAAAACGGCAAGGCCCACGGCAGCGGTCGCGAGGGCGTTGCCTGCCG
GTCGTGGAAAGCCGTGGGGCTGTCAACGGAACCTCACGCTCCCAGCCTGCCCTAAGCGGGGAAAAAGAAG
ATCCACATTCTAGGGCTTTCCATCTCGGCTCTCAGCCGTCCGATTAAGAATCGCACGGCCTAGCCCCGCC
AGCCTAGCCCTCGGCCGCCCCCTTGACAGGTTAAGAGCTGGGCAAGCGACTCAGTTGTTCCTTCGTCGCT
CGCCCTTCTCACGAGCAGCTCGCCTGCCCCGCCGCCGCCTTGCCTGCCTCGCGCCTTTTGTCTCCAGGTT
CCCTTGCCGCGCCTTCTCCTTGGCTTGTGCTTCTGCTTTGCTTGTGCCTCTGCTGGGCTCTACTTGTGTG
GTGTTGTGCTTTGGCGCCGCCGCCTCGCTGCTGCTGTGGAGCTTGGTGTGTGCTGGGGTTTCTGGGGTTT
GCATGTGTCAGGGTTTGTAGATCTGTTCTTCGGGGCCGTCTTTCTAACGTTTCGTGTGCCGTTGTTTCTG
GGGGGTTTGGTGTGGAGCTCGCAGCTTGCAGCTAATGAAAAAGCCTGAACTCACCGCGACGTCTGTCGAG
AAGTTTCTGATCGAAAAGTTCGACAGCGTCTCCGACCTGATGCAGCTCTCGGAGGGCGAAGAATCTCGTG
CTTTCAGCTTCGATGTAGGAGGGCGTGGATATGTCCTGCGGGTAAATAGCTGCGCCGATGGTTTCTACAA
AGATCGTTATGTTTATCGGCACTTTGCATCGGCCGCGCTCCCGATTCCGGAAGTGCTTGACATTGGGGAG
TTTAGCGAGAGCCTGACCTATTGCATCTCCCGCCGTTCACAGGGTGTCACGTTGCAAGACCTGCCTGAAA
CCGAACTGCCCGCTGTTCTACAACCGGTCGCGGAGGCTATGGATGCGATCGCTGCGGCCGATCTTAGCCA
GACGAGCGGGTTCGGCCCATTCGGACCGCAAGGAATCGGTCAATACACTACATGGCGTGATTTCATATGC
GCGATTGCTGATCCCCATGTGTATCACTGGCAAACTGTGATGGACGACACCGTCAGTGCGTCCGTCGCGC
AGGCTCTCGATGAGCTGATGCTTTGGGCCGAGGACTGCCCCGAAGTCCGGCACCTCGTGCACGCGGATTT
CGGCTCCAACAATGTCCTGACGGACAATGGCCGCATAACAGCGGTCATTGACTGGAGCGAGGCGATGTTC
GGGGATTCCCAATACGAGGTCGCCAACATCTTCTTCTGGAGGCCGTGGTTGGCTTGTATGGAGCAGCAGA
CGCGCTACTTCGAGCGGAGGCATCCGGAGCTTGCAGGATCGCCACGACTCCGGGCGTATATGCTCCGCAT
TGGTCTTGACCAACTCTATCAGAGCTTGGTTGACGGCAATTTCGATGATGCAGCTTGGGCGCAGGGTCGA
TGCGACGCAATCGTCCGATCCGGAGCCGGGACTGTCGGGCGTACACAAATCGCCCGCAGAAGCGCGGCCG
TCTGGACCGATGGCTGTGTAGAAGTACTCGCCGATAGTGGAAACCGACGCCCCAGCACTCGTCCGAGGGC
AAAGAAATAGGCTTGAGCTCGAATTTCCCCGATCGTTCAAACATTTGGCAATAAAGTTTCTTAAGATTGA
ATCCTGTTGCCGGTCTTGCGATGATTATCATATAATTTCTGTTGAATTACGTTAAGCATGTAATAATTAA
CATGTAATGCATGACGTTATTTATGAGATGGGTTTTTATGATTAGAGTCCCGCAATTATACATTTAATAC
GCGATAGAAAACAAAATATAGCGCGCAAACTAGGATAAATTATCGCGCGCGGTGTCATCTATGTTACTAG
ATCGATCCGTATCGATAGCCTCTAGCTAGAGTCGATCGACAAGCTCGAGTTTCTCCATAATAATGTGTGA
GTAGTTCCCAGATAAGGGAATTAGGGTTCCTATAGGGTTTCGCTCATGTGTTGAGCATATAAGAAACCCT
TAGTATGTATTTGTATTTGTAAAATACTTCTATCAATAAAATTTCTAATTCCTAAAATCAAAATCCAGTA
CTAAAATCCAGATCGCTAGCATGAAGAGCAATTCTGACAGGATATATTGGCGGGTAAACCTAAGAGAAAA
GAGCGTTTATTAGAATAATCGGATATTTAAAAGGGCGTGAAAAGGTTTATCCGTTCGTCCATTTGTATGT
GCATGCCAACCACAGGGTTCCCCTCGGGATCAAAGTACTTTGATCCAACCCCTCCGCTGCTATAGTGCAG
TCGGCTTCTGACGTTCAGTGCAGCCGTCATCTGAAAACGACATGTCGCACAAGTCCTAAGTTACGCGACA
GGCTGCCGCCCTGCCCTTTTCCTGGCGTTTTCTTGTCGCGTGTTTTAGTCGCATAAAGTAGAATACTTGC
GACTAGAACCGGAGACATTACGCCATGAACAAGAGCGCCGCCGCTGGCCTGCTGGGCTATGCCCGCGTCA
GCACCGACGACCAGGACTTGACCAACCAACGGGCCGAACTGCACGCGGCCGGCTGCACCAAGCTGTTTTC
CGAGAAGATCACCGGCACCAGGCGCGACCGCCCGGAGCTGGCCAGGATGCTTGACCACCTACGCCCTGGC
GACGTTGTGACAGTGACCAGGCTAGACCGCCTGGCCCGCAGCACCCGCGACCTACTGGACATTGCCGAGC
GCATCCAGGAGGCCGGCGCGGGCCTGCGTAGCCTGGCAGAGCCGTGGGCCGACACCACCACGCCGGCCGG
CCGCATGGTGTTGACCGTGTTCGCCGGCATTGCCGAGTTCGAGCGTTCCCTAATCATCGACCGCACCCGG
AGCGGGCGCGAGGCCGCCAAGGCCCGAGGCGTGAAGTTTGGCCCCCGCCCTACCCTCACCCCGGCACAGA
TCGCGCACGCCCGCGAGCTGATCGACCAGGAAGGCCGCACCGTGAAAGAGGCGGCTGCACTGCTTGGCGT
GCATCGCTCGACCCTGTACCGCGCACTTGAGCGCAGCGAGGAAGTGACGCCCACCGAGGCCAGGCGGCGC
GGTGCCTTCCGTGAGGACGCATTGACCGAGGCCGACGCCCTGGCGGCCGCCGAGAATGAACGCCAAGAGG
AACAAGCATGAAACCGCACCAGGACGGCCAGGACGAACCGTTTTTCATTACCGAAGAGATCGAGGCGGAG
ATGATCGCGGCCGGGTACGTGTTCGAGCCGCCCGCGCACCTCTCAACCGTGCGGCTGCATGAAATCCTGG
CCGGTTTGTCTGATGCCAAGCTGGCGGCCTGGCCGGCCAGCTTGGCCGCTGAAGAAACCGAGCGCCGCCG
TCTAAAAAGGTGATGTGTATTTGAGTAAAACAGCTTGCGTCATGCGGTCGCTGCGTATATGATGCGATGA
GTAAATAAACAAATACGCAAGGGGAACGCATGAAGGTTATCGCTGTACTTAACCAGAAAGGCGGGTCAGG
CAAGACGACCATCGCAACCCATCTAGCCCGCGCCCTGCAACTCGCCGGGGCCGATGTTCTGTTAGTCGAT
TCCGATCCCCAGGGCAGTGCCCGCGATTGGGCGGCCGTGCGGGAAGATCAACCGCTAACCGTTGTCGGCA
TCGACCGCCCGACGATTGACCGCGACGTGAAGGCCATCGGCCGGCGCGACTTCGTAGTGATCGACGGAGC
GCCCCAGGCGGCGGACTTGGCTGTGTCCGCGATCAAGGCAGCCGACTTCGTGCTGATTCCGGTGCAGCCA
AGCCCTTACGACATATGGGCCACCGCCGACCTGGTGGAGCTGGTTAAGCAGCGCATTGAGGTCACGGATG
GAAGGCTACAAGCGGCCTTTGTCGTGTCGCGGGCGATCAAAGGCACGCGCATCGGCGGTGAGGTTGCCGA
GGCGCTGGCCGGGTACGAGCTGCCCATTCTTGAGTCCCGTATCACGCAGCGCGTGAGCTACCCAGGCACT
GCCGCCGCCGGCACAACCGTTCTTGAATCAGAACCCGAGGGCGACGCTGCCCGCGAGGTCCAGGCGCTGG
CCGCTGAAATTAAATCAAAACTCATTTGAGTTAATGAGGTAAAGAGAAAATGAGCAAAAGCACAAACACG
CTAAGTGCCGGCCGTCCGAGCGCACGCAGCAGCAAGGCTGCAACGTTGGCCAGCCTGGCAGACACGCCAG
CCATGAAGCGGGTCAACTTTCAGTTGCCGGCGGAGGATCACACCAAGCTGAAGATGTACGCGGTACGCCA
AGGCAAGACCATTACCGAGCTGCTATCTGAATACATCGCGCAGCTACCAGAGTAAATGAGCAAATGAATA
AATGAGTAGATGAATTTTAGCGGCTAAAGGAGGCGGCATGGAAAATCAAGAACAACCAGGCACCGACGCC
GTGGAATGCCCCATGTGTGGAGGAACGGGCGGTTGGCCAGGCGTAAGCGGCTGGGTTGCCTGCCGGCCCT
GCAATGGCACTGGAACCCCCAAGCCCGAGGAATCGGCGTGAGCGGTCGCAAACCATCCGGCCCGGTACAA
ATCGGCGCGGCGCTGGGTGATGACCTGGTGGAGAAGTTGAAGGCCGCGCAGGCCGCCCAGCGGCAACGCA
TCGAGGCAGAAGCACGCCCCGGTGAATCGTGGCAAGCGGCCGCTGATCGAATCCGCAAAGAATCCCGGCA
ACCGCCGGCAGCCGGTGCGCCGTCGATTAGGAAGCCGCCCAAGGGCGACGAGCAACCAGATTTTTTCGTT
CCGATGCTCTATGACGTGGGCACCCGCGATAGTCGCAGCATCATGGACGTGGCCGTTTTCCGTCTGTCGA
AGCGTGACCGACGAGCTGGCGAGGTGATCCGCTACGAGCTTCCAGACGGGCACGTAGAGGTTTCCGCAGG
GCCGGCCGGCATGGCCAGTGTGTGGGATTACGACCTGGTACTGATGGCGGTTTCCCATCTAACCGAATCC
ATGAACCGATACCGGGAAGGGAAGGGAGACAAGCCCGGCCGCGTGTTCCGTCCACACGTTGCGGACGTAC
TCAAGTTCTGCCGGCGAGCCGATGGCGGAAAGCAGAAAGACGACCTGGTAGAAACCTGCATTCGGTTAAA
CACCACGCACGTTGCCATGCAGCGTACGAAGAAGGCCAAGAACGGCCGCCTGGTGACGGTATCCGAGGGT
GAAGCCTTGATTAGCCGCTACAAGATCGTAAAGAGCGAAACCGGGCGGCCGGAGTACATCGAGATCGAGC
TAGCTGATTGGATGTACCGCGAGATCACAGAAGGCAAGAACCCGGACGTGCTGA
Features (pLannotate 1.2.2; 14 found; start..end, strand, type, name):
    353..547     +  rep_origin     pVS1 oriV: origin of replication for the Pseudomonas plasmid pVS1 (Heeb et al., 2000)
    750..789     +  CDS            rop (fragment): Rop protein, which maintains plasmids at low copy number; rop
    891..1031    +  misc_feature   bom: basis of mobility region from pBR322
   1217..1805    -  rep_origin     ori: high-copy-number ColE1/pMB1/pBR322/pUC origin of replication
   1893..2708    -  CDS            KanR: aminoglycoside phosphotransferase; aph(3')-Ia; confers resistance to kanamycin in bacteria or G418 (Geneticin®) in eukaryotes
   3141..3165    +  misc_feature   LB T-DNA repeat: left border repeat from nopaline C58 T-DNA
   4685..4705    +  rep_origin     RSF1010 oriV (fragment): replication origin of the broad-host-range plasmid RSF1010; requires the RSF1010 RepA/B/C proteins for replication (Scholz et al., 1989)
   4725..5750    +  CDS            HygR: hygromycin B phosphotransferase confers resistance to hygromycin
   5771..6023    +  terminator     NOS terminator: nopaline synthase terminator and poly(A) signal
   6070..6244    +  polyA_signal   CaMV poly(A) signal: cauliflower mosaic virus polyadenylation signal
   6265..6289    +  misc_feature   RB T-DNA repeat: right border repeat from nopaline C58 T-DNA
   6629..7030    +  CDS            Y4CG_SINFN (fragment): Protein inferred from homology: Swiss-Prot protein existence level 3. From Sinorhizobium fredii (strain NBRC 101917 / NGR234).
   7590..8219    +  CDS            pVS1 StaA: stability protein from the Pseudomonas plasmid pVS1 (Heeb et al., 2000)
   8648..287     +  CDS            pVS1 RepA (across the origin): replication protein from the Pseudomonas plasmid pVS1 (Heeb et al., 2000)
