[The description below was written by a language model from this plasmid's Addgene catalogue record and pLannotate feature annotations shown in this document.]
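Description:
L1-AA027 is a Level 1 Loop assembly plasmid built on the pCk1 backbone, a binary-type vector for plant expression and synthetic biology work (about 9.4 kb in total, with a 6.4 kb backbone). It carries two replication systems. A high-copy ColE1/pUC-type origin with the pBR322 bom region supports propagation in E. coli. The pVS1 oriV with its RepA replication and StaA stability proteins allows maintenance in Agrobacterium. Bacterial selection is by kanamycin, through an aph(3')-Ia gene located outside the T-DNA.

Between the nopaline-type left and right T-DNA border repeats lies a single transcriptional unit. It consists of a synthetic hygromycin B phosphotransferase coding sequence (HygR2), followed by the NOS terminator and a CaMV polyadenylation signal. According to the catalogue entry, this gene is driven by the Anthoceros agrestis EF1a promoter (pAaEF1a). The automated feature table does not annotate that promoter, but an unannotated stretch of roughly 1.5 kb between the left border and the coding sequence is consistent with it. The short RSF1010 oriV fragment called just upstream of HygR, the rop fragment and the Sinorhizobium protein fragment are probably incidental similarity matches or backbone remnants rather than functional parts.

The plasmid provides a plant selectable marker module. As a Level 1 unit, it can be combined with other transcriptional units in higher-level Loop assemblies to build multigene T-DNAs. The associated work concerns Agrobacterium-mediated stable transformation of the hornwort A. agrestis, where transformants would be selected on hygromycin.
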