Addgene plasmid #185752: L1-AA027
Purpose: Level 1 loop assembly vector containing a transcriptional unit with a Hygromycin resistance cassette under the control of the A. agrestis EF1a promoter (pAaEF1a).
Depositing lab: Peter Szoevenyi. Depositing organization: University of Zurich. Publication: An Agrobacterium-mediated stable transformation technique for the hornwort model Anthoceros agrestis. Frangedakis E, Waller M, Nishiyama T, Tsukaya H, Xu X, Yue Y, Tjahjadi M, Gunadi A, Van Eck J, Li FW, Szovenyi P, Sakakibara K. New Phytol. 2021 Jun 2. doi: 10.1111/nph.17524. PubMed 34076270.
Backbone
  Vector backbone: pCk1
  Backbone size w/o insert (bp): 6372
  Total vector size (bp): 9434
  Vector type: Plant Expression, Synthetic Biology
  Selectable markers: Hygromycin
Growth in bacteria
  Bacterial resistance: Kanamycin, 50 μg/mL
  Growth temperature: 37°C
  Growth strain: DH5alpha
  Copy number: High Copy
Gene/Insert
  Gene/Insert name: HygR2
  Species: Synthetic
Terms and licenses: Academic/Nonprofit Terms; Industry Terms: Not Available to Industry
How to cite: L1-AA027 was a gift from Peter Szoevenyi (Addgene plasmid # 185752 ; http://n2t.net/addgene:185752 ; RRID:Addgene_185752)
